Addgene plasmid #66213: ADRA1A-Tango
Purpose: Expression of G protein-coupled receptors for PRESTO-Tango: parallel receptorome expression and screening via transcriptional output, with transcriptional activation following arrestin translocation
Depositing lab: Bryan Roth. Depositing organization: University of North Carolina at Chapel Hill. Publication: PRESTO-Tango as an open-source resource for interrogation of the druggable human GPCRome. Kroeze WK, Sassano MF, Huang XP, Lansu K, McCorvy JD, Giguere PM, Sciaky N, Roth BL. Nat Struct Mol Biol. 2015 May;22(5):362-9. doi: 10.1038/nsmb.3014. Epub 2015 Apr 20. PubMed 25895059.
Backbone
  Vector backbone: empty Tango
  Backbone size w/o insert (bp): 6632
  Vector type: Mammalian Expression
  Selectable markers: Neomycin (select with G418)
Growth in bacteria
  Bacterial resistance: Ampicillin, 100 μg/mL
  Growth temperature: 37°C
  Growth strain: DH5alpha
  Copy number: High Copy
Gene/Insert
  Gene/Insert name: ADRA1A
  Species: H. sapiens (human)
  Insert size (bp): 1398
  Entrez Gene: ADRA1A (a.k.a. ADRA1C, ADRA1L1, ALPHA1AAR)
  Promoter: CMV
  Tag / fusion protein: FLAG (N terminal on backbone)
  Cloning method: Restriction Enzyme; 5′ cloning site NotI (not destroyed); 3′ cloning site XhoI (unknown if destroyed)
  Sequencing primers: 5′ CMV-F; 3′ Tet-R
Terms and licenses: Academic/Nonprofit Terms; Industry Terms: Not Available to Industry
Depositor comments: Please note: Most of the PRESTO-Tango vectors do not contain the XhoI cut site downstream of the tTA sequence and instead carry an XbaI site. If you need to perform an XhoI digest we recommend sequencing with a forward primer at the C-terminus of tTA to determine which of the two sites is present. Suggested primer: 5-gagctccacttagacggcgagg-3. Original backbone was pcDNA3.1(+). These plasmids were generated as part of the Illuminating the Druggable Genome (IDG) program sponsored by the NIH Common Fund. The goal of this program is to identify, gather, and distribute information and resources for proteins that currently are not well-studied yet belong to commonly drug-targeted protein families: protein kinases, non-olfactory G-protein coupled receptors (GPCRs), and ion channels. The IDG program is designed to develop fundamental research tools for understudied proteins, elucidate their function, and disseminate the IDG-related resources and data to the greater scientific community.
How to cite: ADRA1A-Tango was a gift from Bryan Roth (Addgene plasmid # 66213 ; http://n2t.net/addgene:66213 ; RRID:Addgene_66213)
