[The description below was written by a language model from this plasmid's Addgene catalogue record and pLannotate feature annotations shown in this document.]
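Description:
ADRA1A-Tango is a mammalian expression plasmid from the PRESTO-Tango collection, built on an "empty Tango" backbone that the depositor notes was derived from pcDNA3.1(+). It is propagated in E. coli from a high-copy ColE1/pUC-type origin under ampicillin selection (AmpR). It also carries an f1 origin and an SV40 promoter-driven neomycin phosphotransferase cassette with an SV40 poly(A) signal, which allows G418 selection of mammalian cells. The sequenced record is about 8.0 kb, consistent with the stated backbone plus the 1,398 bp insert.

The payload is a single fusion open reading frame driven by the CMV immediate-early enhancer/promoter and terminated by the bGH polyadenylation signal. An N-terminal FLAG epitope supplied by the backbone precedes the human alpha-1A adrenergic receptor (ADRA1A), a Gq/11-coupled GPCR. This is followed by a short fragment of the vasopressin V2 receptor (AVPR2) and then by TetR and the VP16 activation domain, which together make up the tTA transcriptional activator. In the Tango design, the V2 tail generally serves to strengthen arrestin recruitment. A protease cleavage site normally lies between the receptor tail and tTA, though no such site is annotated in the feature table.

As the record states, the readout is transcriptional activation following arrestin translocation: agonist-driven arrestin recruitment to the receptor releases tTA, which then drives a tTA-responsive reporter supplied separately by the assay cells. The assay therefore does not depend on the receptor's native G protein coupling. The plasmid is one of a parallel set used to screen ligands across the human GPCRome. The depositor cautions that the site downstream of tTA may be XbaI rather than XhoI.
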