Features (pLannotate 1.2.2; 24 found; start..end, strand, type, name):
     28..80      -  misc_feature   bom (fragment): basis of mobility region from pBR322
    235..614     +  enhancer       CMV enhancer: human cytomegalovirus immediate early enhancer
    615..818     +  promoter       CMV promoter: human cytomegalovirus (CMV) immediate early promoter
    814..847     +  LTR            5' LTR (truncated) (fragment): truncated 5' long terminal repeat (LTR) from HIV-1
    863..881     +  promoter       T7 promoter: promoter for bacteriophage T7 RNA polymerase
   1040..1060    +  CDS            3xFLAG (fragment): three tandem FLAG® epitope tags
   1073..2470    +  CDS            ADRA1A: ADA1A_HUMAN - Also known as ADRA1C. Experimental evidence at protein level: Swiss-Prot protein existence level 1. This alpha-adrenergic receptor mediates its action by association with G proteins that activate a phosphatidylinositol- calcium second messenger system. Its effect is mediated by G(q) and G(11) proteins. Nuclear ADRA1A-ADRA1B heterooligomers regulate phenylephrine(PE)-stimulated ERK signaling in cardiac myocytes. From Homo sapiens (Human).
   2483..2563    +  CDS            AVPR2 (fragment): V2R_HUMAN - Also known as ADHR, DIR, DIR3, V2R. Experimental evidence at protein level: Swiss-Prot protein existence level 1. Receptor for arginine vasopressin. The activity of this receptor is mediated by G proteins which activate adenylate cyclase. Involved in renal water reabsorption. From Homo sapiens (Human).
   2591..3204    +  CDS            TetR (fragment): tetracycline repressor TetR; tetR from transposon Tn10; TetR binds to the tetracycline operator tetO to inhibit transcription. This inhibition can be relieved by adding tetracycline or doxycycline.
   3356..3589    +  CDS            VP16 AD: transcriptional activation domain of herpes simplex virus protein VP16 (Triezenberg et al., 1988; Cousens et al., 1989); UL48
   3630..3854    +  polyA_signal   bGH poly(A) signal: bovine growth hormone polyadenylation signal
   3858..3879    +  promoter       SV40 promoter (fragment): SV40 enhancer and early promoter
   3900..4328    +  rep_origin     f1 ori (sequence partly withheld): f1 bacteriophage origin of replication; arrow indicates direction of (+) strand synthesis
   4342..4671    +  promoter       SV40 promoter: SV40 enhancer and early promoter
   4738..5529    +  CDS            neo: KKA2_KLEPN - Also known as kan, nptII. Experimental evidence at protein level: Swiss-Prot protein existence level 1. Resistance to kanamycin, neomycin, paromomycin, ribostamycin, butirosin and gentamicin B. From Klebsiella pneumoniae.
   5553..5711    +  CDS            ble (fragment): BLE_KLEPN - Experimental evidence at protein level: Swiss-Prot protein existence level 1. Binding protein with a strong affinity to the bleomycin family of antibiotics. Binds to CL990; an antimitotic-antibiotic compound. From Klebsiella pneumoniae.
   5706..5827    +  polyA_signal   SV40 poly(A) signal: SV40 polyadenylation signal
   5900..5916    -  protein_bind   lac operator: The lac repressor binds to the lac operator to inhibit transcription in E. coli. This inhibition can be relieved by adding lactose or isopropyl-β-D-thiogalactopyranoside (IPTG). lac repressor encoded by lacI
   5924..5954    -  promoter       lac promoter: promoter for the E. coli lac operon
   5969..5990    -  protein_bind   CAP binding site: CAP binding activates transcription in the presence of cAMP. E. coli catabolite activator protein
   6003..6095    -  CDS            lacI (fragment): lac repressor; lacI; The lac repressor binds to the lac operator to inhibit transcription in E. coli. This inhibition can be relieved by adding lactose or isopropyl-β-D-thiogalactopyranoside (IPTG).
   6278..6866    -  rep_origin     ori: high-copy-number ColE1/pMB1/pBR322/pUC origin of replication
   7037..7897    -  CDS            AmpR: β-lactamase; bla; confers resistance to ampicillin, carbenicillin, and related antibiotics
   7898..8002    -  promoter       AmpR promoter: bla
>Addgene plasmid #66213 | ADRA1A-Tango | addgene full sequence | sequence record 369270 | Addgene NGS Result
GACGGATCGGGAGATCTCCCGATCCCCTATGGTGCACTCTCAGTACAATCTGCTCTGATGCCGCATAGTT
AAGCCAGTATCTGCTCCCTGCTTGTGTGTTGGAGGTCGCTGAGTAGTGCGCGAGCAAAATTTAAGCTACA
ACAAGGCAAGGCTTGACCGACAATTGCATGAAGAATCTGCTTAGGGTTAGGCGTTTTGCGCTGCTTCGCG
ATGTACGGGCCAGATATACGCGTTGACATTGATTATTGACTAGTTATTAATAGTAATCAATTACGGGGTC
ATTAGTTCATAGCCCATATATGGAGTTCCGCGTTACATAACTTACGGTAAATGGCCCGCCTGGCTGACCG
CCCAACGACCCCCGCCCATTGACGTCAATAATGACGTATGTTCCCATAGTAACGCCAATAGGGACTTTCC
ATTGACGTCAATGGGTGGAGTATTTACGGTAAACTGCCCACTTGGCAGTACATCAAGTGTATCATATGCC
AAGTACGCCCCCTATTGACGTCAATGACGGTAAATGGCCCGCCTGGCATTATGCCCAGTACATGACCTTA
TGGGACTTTCCTACTTGGCAGTACATCTACGTATTAGTCATCGCTATTACCATGGTGATGCGGTTTTGGC
AGTACATCAATGGGCGTGGATAGCGGTTTGACTCACGGGGATTTCCAAGTCTCCACCCCATTGACGTCAA
TGGGAGTTTGTTTTGGCACCAAAATCAACGGGACTTTCCAAAATGTCGTAACAACTCCGCCCCATTGACG
CAAATGGGCGGTAGGCGTGTACGGTGGGAGGTCTATATAAGCAGAGCTCTCTGGCTAACTAGAGAACCCA
CTGCTTACTGGCTTATCGAAATTAATACGACTCACTATAGGGAGACCCAAGCTGGCTAGCGTTTAAACTT
AAGCTTGGTACCGAGCTCGGATCCACTAGTCCAGTGTGGTGGAATTCTGCAGATATCCAGCACAGTGGCG
GCCGCGCCACCATGAAGACGATCATCGCCCTGAGCTACATCTTCTGCCTGGTATTCGCCGACTACAAGGA
CGATGATGACGCCAGCATCGATATGGTCTTCCTGTCCGGCAATGCCTCCGATAGCTCAAATTGTACGCAA
CCGCCAGCTCCGGTGAACATTAGTAAGGCCATTCTGCTGGGCGTGATCCTTGGAGGCCTGATCCTCTTCG
GCGTCCTCGGGAACATCCTCGTCATCCTCTCTGTGGCCTGCCATCGGCATCTCCATTCAGTTACCCACTA
CTACATTGTTAATCTGGCAGTGGCCGACCTCCTGCTGACTTCAACCGTGCTGCCATTTTCAGCCATCTTT
GAAGTCCTGGGTTATTGGGCATTCGGACGAGTCTTCTGTAACATTTGGGCCGCTGTCGATGTGCTGTGTT
GTACTGCCTCTATTATGGGTCTGTGCATTATATCAATTGATCGGTATATTGGCGTTTCCTACCCTCTGAG
GTATCCAACAATTGTCACCCAGAGACGCGGCCTTATGGCCCTGCTGTGTGTTTGGGCCCTCTCCCTGGTA
ATTAGTATCGGTCCCCTGTTCGGTTGGAGACAACCAGCTCCTGAAGATGAGACAATTTGCCAGATCAACG
AAGAGCCTGGGTACGTACTGTTTTCTGCACTGGGGTCATTCTATCTGCCTCTGGCAATCATCTTGGTTAT
GTACTGCAGGGTGTATGTGGTTGCCAAACGGGAGAGTCGCGGGCTTAAATCTGGGCTCAAGACCGATAAA
AGCGATAGCGAGCAAGTAACTCTGCGGATCCATCGCAAAAACGCCCCCGCCGGCGGTTCTGGTATGGCAT
CAGCCAAGACCAAGACCCACTTTTCTGTCCGCCTGCTCAAGTTTTCTAGAGAGAAGAAAGCCGCTAAGAC
TCTTGGAATCGTAGTGGGGTGCTTTGTATTGTGCTGGCTTCCCTTTTTCCTGGTGATGCCGATCGGAAGC
TTTTTTCCCGATTTTAAACCGTCAGAGACGGTCTTTAAGATTGTGTTCTGGTTGGGGTATTTGAATTCTT
GTATTAATCCAATCATTTACCCATGTAGTTCCCAGGAATTCAAGAAGGCATTCCAGAACGTCCTGAGGAT
TCAGTGTTTGTGTAGAAAGCAAAGCAGTAAGCATGCTCTGGGTTATACCTTGCATCCCCCCAGCCAGGCA
GTGGAGGGCCAGCATAAAGATATGGTTCGCATTCCTGTTGGATCTAGGGAGACATTTTATAGAATTAGTA
AGACCGATGGCGTCTGCGAGTGGAAGTTCTTTTCATCAATGCCCAGGGGTTCAGCGAGGATCACAGTGTC
CAAAGATCAAAGCAGTTGCACAACTGCACGGGTGCGGAGCAAGTCCTTCCTGCAGGTTTGTTGTTGTGTC
GGACCATCTACCCCCAGCCTTGACAAGAATCATCAGGTCCCCACAATCAAAGTTCACACCATCTCACTGA
GTGAAAATGGGGAAGAGGTAATCGATACCGGTGGACGCACCCCACCCAGCCTGGGTCCCCAAGATGAGTC
CTGCACCACCGCCAGCTCCTCCCTGGCCAAGGACACTTCATCGACCGGTGAGAACCTGTACTTCCAGCTA
AGATTAGATAAAAGTAAAGTGATTAACAGCGCATTAGAGCTGCTTAATGAGGTCGGAATCGAAGGTTTAA
CAACCCGTAAACTCGCCCAGAAGCTAGGTGTAGAGCAGCCTACATTGTATTGGCATGTAAAAAATAAGCG
GGCTTTGCTCGACGCCTTAGCCATTGAGATGTTAGATAGGCACCATACTCACTTTTGCCCTTTAGAAGGG
GAAAGCTGGCAAGATTTTTTACGTAATAACGCTAAAAGTTTTAGATGTGCTTTACTAAGTCATCGCGATG
GAGCAAAAGTACATTTAGGTACACGGCCTACAGAAAAACAGTATGAAACTCTCGAAAATCAATTAGCCTT
TTTATGCCAACAAGGTTTTTCACTAGAGAATGCATTATATGCACTCAGCGCTGTGGGGCATTTTACTTTA
GGTTGCGTATTGGAAGATCAAGAGCATCAAGTCGCTAAAGAAGAAAGGGAAACACCTACTACTGATAGTA
TGCCGCCATTATTACGACAAGCTATCGAATTATTTGATCACCAAGGTGCAGAGCCAGCCTTCTTATTCGG
CCTTGAATTGATCATATGCGGATTAGAAAAACAACTTAAATGTGAAAGTGGGTCCGCGTACAGCCGCGCG
CGTACGAAAAACAATTACGGGTCTACCATCGAGGGCCTGCTCGATCTCCCGGACGACGACGCCCCCGAAG
AGGCGGGGCTGGCGGCTCCGCGCCTGTCCTTTCTCCCCGCGGGACACACGCGCAGACTGTCGACGGCCCC
CCCGACCGATGTCAGCCTGGGGGACGAGCTCCACTTAGACGGCGAGGACGTGGCGATGGCGCATGCCGAC
GCGCTAGACGATTTCGATCTGGACATGTTGGGGGACGGGGATTCCCCGGGTCCGGGATTTACCCCCCACG
ACTCCGCCCCCTACGGCGCTCTGGATATGGCCGACTTCGAGTTTGAGCAGATGTTTACCGATGCCCTTGG
AATTGACGAGTACGGTGGGTAGTCTAGAGGGCCCGTTTAAACCCGCTGATCAGCCTCGACTGTGCCTTCT
AGTTGCCAGCCATCTGTTGTTTGCCCCTCCCCCGTGCCTTCCTTGACCCTGGAAGGTGCCACTCCCACTG
TCCTTTCCTAATAAAATGAGGAAATTGCATCGCATTGTCTGAGTAGGTGTCATTCTATTCTGGGGGGTGG
GGTGGGGCAGGACAGCAAGGGGGAGGATTGGGAAGACAATAGCAGGCATGCTGGGGATGCGGTGGGCTCT
ATGGCTTCTGAGGCGGAAAGAACCAGCTGGGGCTCTAGGGGGTATCCCC
[124 nt withheld, positions 3900-4023]
C
[91 nt withheld, positions 4025-4115]
A
[49 nt withheld, positions 4117-4165]
CCTTTGACGTTGGAGTCCACGTTCTTT
[37 nt withheld, positions 4193-4229]
ACCCTATCTCGGTCTATTCTTTTGATTTATAAGGGATTTTGCCGATTTCGGCCTATTGGTTAAAAAATGA
GCTGATTTAACAAAAATTTAACGCGAATTAATTCTGTGGAATGTGTGTCAGTTAGGGTGTGGAAAGTCCC
CAGGCTCCCCAGCAGGCAGAAGTATGCAAAGCATGCATCTCAATTAGTCAGCAACCAGGTGTGGAAAGTC
CCCAGGCTCCCCAGCAGGCAGAAGTATGCAAAGCATGCATCTCAATTAGTCAGCAACCATAGTCCCGCCC
CTAACTCCGCCCATCCCGCCCCTAACTCCGCCCAGTTCCGCCCATTCTCCGCCCCATGGCTGACTAATTT
TTTTTATTTATGCAGAGGCCGAGGCCGCCTCTGCCTCTGAGCTATTCCAGAAGTAGTGAGGAGGCTTTTT
TGGAGGCCTAGGCTTTTGCAAAAAGCTCCCGGGAGCTTGTATATCCATTTTCGGATCTGATCAAGAGACA
GGATGAGGATCGTTTCGCATGATTGAACAAGATGGATTGCACGCAGGTTCTCCGGCCGCTTGGGTGGAGA
GGCTATTCGGCTATGACTGGGCACAACAGACAATCGGCTGCTCTGATGCCGCCGTGTTCCGGCTGTCAGC
GCAGGGGCGCCCGGTTCTTTTTGTCAAGACCGACCTGTCCGGTGCCCTGAATGAACTGCAGGACGAGGCA
GCGCGGCTATCGTGGCTGGCCACGACGGGCGTTCCTTGCGCAGCTGTGCTCGACGTTGTCACTGAAGCGG
GAAGGGACTGGCTGCTATTGGGCGAAGTGCCGGGGCAGGATCTCCTGTCATCTCACCTTGCTCCTGCCGA
GAAAGTATCCATCATGGCTGATGCAATGCGGCGGCTGCATACGCTTGATCCGGCTACCTGCCCATTCGAC
CACCAAGCGAAACATCGCATCGAGCGAGCACGTACTCGGATGGAAGCCGGTCTTGTCGATCAGGATGATC
TGGACGAAGAGCATCAGGGGCTCGCGCCAGCCGAACTGTTCGCCAGGCTCAAGGCGCGCATGCCCGACGG
CGAGGATCTCGTCGTGACCCATGGCGATGCCTGCTTGCCGAATATCATGGTGGAAAATGGCCGCTTTTCT
GGATTCATCGACTGTGGCCGGCTGGGTGTGGCGGACCGCTATCAGGACATAGCGTTGGCTACCCGTGATA
TTGCTGAAGAGCTTGGCGGCGAATGGGCTGACCGCTTCCTCGTGCTTTACGGTATCGCCGCTCCCGATTC
GCAGCGCATCGCCTTCTATCGCCTTCTTGACGAGTTCTTCTGAGCGGGACTCTGGGGTTCGAAATGACCG
ACCAAGCGACGCCCAACCTGCCATCACGAGATTTCGATTCCACCGCCGCCTTCTATGAAAGGTTGGGCTT
CGGAATCGTTTTCCGGGACGCCGGCTGGATGATCCTCCAGCGCGGGGATCTCATGCTGGAGTTCTTCGCC
CACCCCAACTTGTTTATTGCAGCTTATAATGGTTACAAATAAAGCAATAGCATCACAAATTTCACAAATA
AAGCATTTTTTTCACTGCATTCTAGTTGTGGTTTGTCCAAACTCATCAATGTATCTTATCATGTCTGTAT
ACCGTCGACCTCTAGCTAGAGCTTGGCGTAATCATGGTCATAGCTGTTTCCTGTGTGAAATTGTTATCCG
CTCACAATTCCACACAACATACGAGCCGGAAGCATAAAGTGTAAAGCCTGGGGTGCCTAATGAGTGAGCT
AACTCACATTAATTGCGTTGCGCTCACTGCCCGCTTTCCAGTCGGGAAACCTGTCGTGCCAGCTGCATTA
ATGAATCGGCCAACGCGCGGGGAGAGGCGGTTTGCGTATTGGGCGCTCTTCCGCTTCCTCGCTCACTGAC
TCGCTGCGCTCGGTCGTTCGGCTGCGGCGAGCGGTATCAGCTCACTCAAAGGCGGTAATACGGTTATCCA
CAGAATCAGGGGATAACGCAGGAAAGAACATGTGAGCAAAAGGCCAGCAAAAGGCCAGGAACCGTAAAAA
GGCCGCGTTGCTGGCGTTTTTCCATAGGCTCCGCCCCCCTGACGAGCATCACAAAAATCGACGCTCAAGT
CAGAGGTGGCGAAACCCGACAGGACTATAAAGATACCAGGCGTTTCCCCCTGGAAGCTCCCTCGTGCGCT
CTCCTGTTCCGACCCTGCCGCTTACCGGATACCTGTCCGCCTTTCTCCCTTCGGGAAGCGTGGCGCTTTC
TCATAGCTCACGCTGTAGGTATCTCAGTTCGGTGTAGGTCGTTCGCTCCAAGCTGGGCTGTGTGCACGAA
CCCCCCGTTCAGCCCGACCGCTGCGCCTTATCCGGTAACTATCGTCTTGAGTCCAACCCGGTAAGACACG
ACTTATCGCCACTGGCAGCAGCCACTGGTAACAGGATTAGCAGAGCGAGGTATGTAGGCGGTGCTACAGA
GTTCTTGAAGTGGTGGCCTAACTACGGCTACACTAGAAGAACAGTATTTGGTATCTGCGCTCTGCTGAAG
CCAGTTACCTTCGGAAAAAGAGTTGGTAGCTCTTGATCCGGCAAACAAACCACCGCTGGTAGCGGTGGTT
TTTTTGTTTGCAAGCAGCAGATTACGCGCAGAAAAAAAGGATCTCAAGAAGATCCTTTGATCTTTTCTAC
GGGGTCTGACGCTCAGTGGAACGAAAACTCACGTTAAGGGATTTTGGTCATGAGATTATCAAAAAGGATC
TTCACCTAGATCCTTTTAAATTAAAAATGAAGTTTTAAATCAATCTAAAGTATATATGAGTAAACTTGGT
CTGACAGTTACCAATGCTTAATCAGTGAGGCACCTATCTCAGCGATCTGTCTATTTCGTTCATCCATAGT
TGCCTGACTCCCCGTCGTGTAGATAACTACGATACGGGAGGGCTTACCATCTGGCCCCAGTGCTGCAATG
ATACCGCGAGACCCACGCTCACCGGCTCCAGATTTATCAGCAATAAACCAGCCAGCCGGAAGGGCCGAGC
GCAGAAGTGGTCCTGCAACTTTATCCGCCTCCATCCAGTCTATTAATTGTTGCCGGGAAGCTAGAGTAAG
TAGTTCGCCAGTTAATAGTTTGCGCAACGTTGTTGCCATTGCTACAGGCATCGTGGTGTCACGCTCGTCG
TTTGGTATGGCTTCATTCAGCTCCGGTTCCCAACGATCAAGGCGAGTTACATGATCCCCCATGTTGTGCA
AAAAAGCGGTTAGCTCCTTCGGTCCTCCGATCGTTGTCAGAAGTAAGTTGGCCGCAGTGTTATCACTCAT
GGTTATGGCAGCACTGCATAATTCTCTTACTGTCATGCCATCCGTAAGATGCTTTTCTGTGACTGGTGAG
TACTCAACCAAGTCATTCTGAGAATAGTGTATGCGGCGACCGAGTTGCTCTTGCCCGGCGTCAATACGGG
ATAATACCGCGCCACATAGCAGAACTTTAAAAGTGCTCATCATTGGAAAACGTTCTTCGGGGCGAAAACT
CTCAAGGATCTTACCGCTGTTGAGATCCAGTTCGATGTAACCCACTCGTGCACCCAACTGATCTTCAGCA
TCTTTTACTTTCACCAGCGTTTCTGGGTGAGCAAAAACAGGAAGGCAAAATGCCGCAAAAAAGGGAATAA
GGGCGACACGGAAATGTTGAATACTCATACTCTTCCTTTTTCAATATTATTGAAGCATTTATCAGGGTTA
TTGTCTCATGAGCGGATACATATTTGAATGTATTTAGAAAAATAAACAAATAGGGGTTCCGCGCACATTT
CCCCGAAAAGTGCCACCTGACGTC
