>Addgene plasmid #66213 | ADRA1A-Tango | depositor partial sequence | sequence record 113040 | ADRA1A
ATGGTCTTCCTGTCCGGCAATGCCTCCGATAGCTCAAATTGTACGCAACCGCCAGCTCCGGTGAACATTA
GTAAGGCCATTCTGCTGGGCGTGATCCTTGGAGGCCTGATCCTCTTCGGCGTCCTCGGGAACATCCTCGT
CATCCTCTCTGTGGCCTGCCATCGGCATCTCCATTCAGTTACCCACTACTACATTGTTAATCTGGCAGTG
GCCGACCTCCTGCTGACTTCAACCGTGCTGCCATTTTCAGCCATCTTTGAAGTCCTGGGTTATTGGGCAT
TCGGACGAGTCTTCTGTAACATTTGGGCCGCTGTCGATGTGCTGTGTTGTACTGCCTCTATTATGGGTCT
GTGCATTATATCAATTGATCGGTATATTGGCGTTTCCTACCCTCTGAGGTATCCAACAATTGTCACCCAG
AGACGCGGCCTTATGGCCCTGCTGTGTGTTTGGGCCCTCTCCCTGGTAATTAGTATCGGTCCCCTGTTCG
GTTGGAGACAACCAGCTCCTGAAGATGAGACAATTTGCCAGATCAACGAAGAGCCTGGGTACGTACTGTT
TTCTGCACTGGGGTCATTCTATCTGCCTCTGGCAATCATCTTGGTTATGTACTGCAGGGTGTATGTGGTT
GCCAAACGGGAGAGTCGCGGGCTTAAATCTGGGCTCAAGACCGATAAAAGCGATAGCGAGCAAGTAACTC
TGCGGATCCATCGCAAAAACGCCCCCGCCGGCGGTTCTGGTATGGCATCAGCCAAGACCAAGACCCACTT
TTCTGTCCGCCTGCTCAAGTTTTCTAGAGAGAAGAAAGCCGCTAAGACTCTTGGAATCGTAGTGGGGTGC
TTTGTATTGTGCTGGCTTCCCTTTTTCCTGGTGATGCCGATCGGAAGCTTTTTTCCCGATTTTAAACCGT
CAGAGACGGTCTTTAAGATTGTGTTCTGGTTGGGGTATTTGAATTCTTGTATTAATCCAATCATTTACCC
ATGTAGTTCCCAGGAATTCAAGAAGGCATTCCAGAACGTCCTGAGGATTCAGTGTTTGTGTAGAAAGCAA
AGCAGTAAGCATGCTCTGGGTTATACCTTGCATCCCCCCAGCCAGGCAGTGGAGGGCCAGCATAAAGATA
TGGTTCGCATTCCTGTTGGATCTAGGGAGACATTTTATAGAATTAGTAAGACCGATGGCGTCTGCGAGTG
GAAGTTCTTTTCATCAATGCCCAGGGGTTCAGCGAGGATCACAGTGTCCAAAGATCAAAGCAGTTGCACA
ACTGCACGGGTGCGGAGCAAGTCCTTCCTGCAGGTTTGTTGTTGTGTCGGACCATCTACCCCCAGCCTTG
ACAAGAATCATCAGGTCCCCACAATCAAAGTTCACACCATCTCACTGAGTGAAAATGGGGAAGAGGTA
