>Addgene plasmid #66213 | ADRA1A-Tango | addgene partial sequence | sequence record 117340 | CMV-F 5'-CGCAAATGGGCGGTAGGCGTG-3'
TCTCTGGCTAACTAGAGAACCCACTGCTTACTGGCTTATCGAAATTAATACGACTCACTATAGGGAGACC
CAAGCTGGCTAGCGTTTAAACTTAAGCTTGGTACCGAGCTCGGATCCACTAGTCCAGTGTGGTGGAATTC
TGCAGATATCCAGCACAGTGGCGGCCGCGCCACCATGAAGACGATCATCGCCCTGAGCTACATCTTCTGC
CTGGTATTCGCCGACTACAAGGACGATGATGACGCCAGCATCGATATGGTCTTCCTGTCCGGCAATGCCT
CCGATAGCTCAAATTGTACGCAACCGCCAGCTCCGGTGAACATTAGTAAGGCCATTCTGCTGGGCGTGAT
CCTTGGAGGCCTGATCCTCTTCGGCGTCCTCGGGAACATCCTCGTCATCCTCTCTGTGGCCTGCCATCGG
CATCTCCATTCAGTTACCCACTACTACATTGTTAATCTGGCAGTGGCCGACCTCCTGCTGACTTCAACCG
TGCTGCCATTTTCAGCCATCTTTGAAGTCCTGGGTTATTGGGCATTCGGACGAGTCTTCTGTAACATTTG
GGCCGCTGTCGATGTGCTGTGTTGTACTGCCTCTATTATGGGTCTGTGCATTATATCAATTGATCGGTAT
ATTGGCGTTTCCTACCCTCTGAGGTATCCAACAATTGTCACCCAGAGACGCGGCCTTATGGCCCTGCTGT
GTGTTTGGGCCCTCTCCCTGGTAATTAGTATCGGTCCCCTGTTCGGTTGGAGACAACCAGCTCCTGAAGA
TGAGACAATTTGCCAGATCAACGAAGAGCCTGGGTACGTACTGTTTTCTGCACTGGGGTCATTCTATCTG
CCTCTGGCAATCATCTTGGTTATGTACTGCAGGGTGTATGTGGTTGCCAAACGGGAGAGTCGCGGGCTTA
AATCTGGGCTCAAGACCGATAAAAGCGATAGCGAGCAAGTAACTCTGCGGATCCATCGCAAAAACGCCCC
CGCCGGCGGTTCTGGTATGGCATCAGCCAAGACCAAGACCCACTTTTCTGTCCGCCTGCTCAAGTTTTCT
AGAGA
