>Addgene plasmid #66213 | ADRA1A-Tango | addgene partial sequence | sequence record 118023 | Tet-R 5'-GGCGAGTTTACGGGTTGTTA-3'
CTCTAATGCGCTGTTAATCACTTTACTTTTATCTAATCTTAGCTGGAAGTACAGGTTCTCACCGGTCGAT
GAAGTGTCCTTGGCCAGGGAGGAGCTGGCGGTGGTGCAGGACTCATCTTGGGGACCCAGGCTGGGTGGGG
TGCGTCCACCGGTATCGATTACCTCTTCCCCATTTTCACTCAGTGAGATGGTGTGAACTTTGATTGTGGG
GACCTGATGATTCTTGTCAAGGCTGGGGGTAGATGGTCCGACACAACAACAAACCTGCAGGAAGGACTTG
CTCCGCACCCGTGCAGTTGTGCAACTGCTTTGATCTTTGGACACTGTGATCCTCGCTGAACCCCTGGGCA
TTGATGAAAAGAACTTCCACTCGCAGACGCCATCGGTCTTACTAATTCTATAAAATGTCTCCCTAGATCC
AACAGGAATGCGAACCATATCTTTATGCTGGCCCTCCACTGCCTGGCTGGGGGGATGCAAGGTATAACCC
AGAGCATGCTTACTGCTTTGCTTTCTACACAAACACTGAATCCTCAGGACGTTCTGGAATGCCTTCTTGA
ATTCCTGGGAACTACATGGGTAAATGATTGGATTAATACAAGAATTCAAATACCCCAACCAGAACACAAT
CTTAAAGACCGTCTCTGACGGTTTAAAATCGGGAAAAAAGCTTCCGATCGGCATCACCAGGAAAAAGGGA
AGCCAGCACAATACAAAGCACCCCACTACGATTCCAAGAGTCTTAGCGGCTTTCTTCTCTCTAGAAAACT
TGAGCAGGCGGACAGAAAAGTGGGTCTTGGTCTTGGCTGATGCCATACCAGAACCGCCGGCGGGGGCGTT
TTTGCGATGGATCCGCAGAGTTACTTGCTCGCTATCGCTTTTATCGGTCTTGAGCCCAGATTTAAGCCCG
CGACTCTCCCGTTTGGCAACCACATACACCCTGCAGTACATAACCAAGATGATTGCCAGAGGCAGATAGA
ATGACCCCAGTGCAGAAAA
